Addgene plasmid #201830: H7_fold-K _Mussoc
Purpose: Expresses H7_fold-K _Mussoc in bacterial cells
Depositing lab: Nobuyasu Koga. Depositing organization: Institute for Molecular Science. Publication: Design of complicated all-alpha protein structures. Sakuma K, Kobayashi N, Sugiki T, Nagashima T, Fujiwara T, Suzuki K, Kobayashi N, Murata T, Kosugi T, Tatsumi-Koga R, Koga N. Nat Struct Mol Biol. 2024 Feb;31(2):275-282. doi: 10.1038/s41594-023-01147-9. Epub 2024 Jan 4. PubMed 38177681.
Backbone
  Vector backbone: pET21b(+)
  Backbone size w/o insert (bp): 5358
  Vector type: Bacterial Expression
Growth in bacteria
  Bacterial resistance: Ampicillin, 100 μg/mL
  Growth temperature: 37°C
  Growth strain: DH5alpha
  Growth instructions: For protein expression, BL21 star is recommended
  Copy number: High Copy
Gene/Insert
  Gene/Insert name: H7_fold-K _Mussoc
  Species: Synthetic
  Insert size (bp): 399
  Tag / fusion protein: 6xHis (C terminal on backbone)
  Cloning method: Restriction Enzyme; 5′ cloning site NdeI (not destroyed); 3′ cloning site XhoI (not destroyed)
  Sequencing primers: 5′ T7
Terms and licenses: Academic/Nonprofit Terms; Industry Terms: Not Available to Industry
How to cite: H7_fold-K _Mussoc was a gift from Nobuyasu Koga (Addgene plasmid # 201830 ; http://n2t.net/addgene:201830 ; RRID:Addgene_201830)
