[The description below was written by a language model from this plasmid's Addgene catalogue record and pLannotate feature annotations shown in this document.]
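Description:
H7_fold-K _Mussoc is a bacterial expression plasmid built on the pET21b(+) backbone, carrying a 399 bp synthetic open reading frame cloned between the NdeI and XhoI sites, both of which remain intact. The insert encodes a computationally designed protein; the associated work concerns the design of complicated all-alpha-helical structures, but the record gives no further detail on the fold itself. Cloning through XhoI places the coding sequence in frame with the backbone-encoded C-terminal 6xHis tag, which allows purification by metal-affinity chromatography. The automated annotation labels this stretch as a fragment of a longer His tag, and it does not annotate the insert, which lies in the unannotated gap between the ribosome binding site and the His tag.

Expression follows the standard pET arrangement. A T7 promoter with an adjacent lac operator drives transcription, the T7 gene 10 ribosome binding site directs translation, and a T7 terminator closes the cassette. The plasmid also carries lacI under its own promoter, so the lac repressor keeps the cassette off until IPTG is added, and expression requires a host that supplies T7 RNA polymerase, such as a BL21-derived strain. Propagation in E. coli relies on a pBR322-type ColE1 origin accompanied by rop and the bom region, with selection by ampicillin through the β-lactamase gene. An f1 origin permits single-stranded DNA production. The short tetracycline-resistance and SET1 fragments in the feature table are backbone remnants or homology hits rather than functional elements. The sequenced record totals 5,753 nt, consistent with backbone plus insert. The plasmid is intended for producing the designed protein recombinantly, presumably for biophysical and structural characterisation.
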