Features (pLannotate 1.2.2; 18 found; start..end, strand, type, name):
     26..73      -  terminator     T7 terminator: transcription terminator for bacteriophage T7 RNA polymerase
     81..130     -  CDS            SET1 (fragment): solubility-enhancement tag derived from T7 phage gene 10B
    140..157     -  CDS            9xHis (fragment): 9xHis affinity tag
    561..583     -  RBS            RBS: efficient ribosome binding site from bacteriophage T7 gene 10 (Olins and Rangwala, 1989)
    598..622     -  protein_bind   lac operator: The lac repressor binds to the lac operator to inhibit transcription in E. coli. This inhibition can be relieved by adding lactose or isopropyl-β-D-thiogalactopyranoside (IPTG). lac repressor encoded by lacI
    623..641     -  promoter       T7 promoter: promoter for bacteriophage T7 RNA polymerase
    663..942     +  CDS            TcR (fragment): tetracycline efflux protein; tet; confers resistance to tetracycline
    950..1027    +  promoter       lacI promoter: lacI
   1028..2110    +  CDS            lacI: lac repressor; lacI; The lac repressor binds to the lac operator to inhibit transcription in E. coli. This inhibition can be relieved by adding lactose or isopropyl-β-D-thiogalactopyranoside (IPTG).
   2123..2144    +  protein_bind   CAP binding site: CAP binding activates transcription in the presence of cAMP. E. coli catabolite activator protein
   2159..2450    +  CDS            TcR (fragment): tetracycline efflux protein; tet; confers resistance to tetracycline
   2522..2902    -  CDS            YPB1_ECOLX: Protein predicted: Swiss-Prot protein existence level 4. From Escherichia coli.
   2919..3110    +  CDS            rop: Rop protein, which maintains plasmids at low copy number; rop
   3212..3351    +  misc_feature   bom: basis of mobility region from pBR322
   3537..4125    -  rep_origin     ori: high-copy-number ColE1/pMB1/pBR322/pUC origin of replication
   4296..5156    -  CDS            AmpR: β-lactamase; bla; confers resistance to ampicillin, carbenicillin, and related antibiotics
   5157..5261    -  promoter       AmpR promoter: bla
   5314..5742    -  rep_origin     f1 ori (sequence partly withheld): f1 bacteriophage origin of replication; arrow indicates direction of (+) strand synthesis
>Addgene plasmid #201830 | H7_fold-K _Mussoc | addgene full sequence | sequence record 396772 | Addgene NGS Result
ATCCGGATATAGTTCCTCCTTTCAGCAAAAAACCCCTCAAGACCCGTTTAGAGGCCCCAAGGGGTTATGC
TAGTTATTGCTCAGCGGTGGCAGCAGCCAACTCAGCTTCCTTTCGGGCTTTGTTAGCAGCCGGATCTCAG
TGGTGGTGGTGGTGGTGCTCGAGGCTCCCTTTCTCCTTCTTTTCCTGGCGTGCTTTCTTGATCGCTTCCT
GTAAGGCGGTTTGCCACTGAGGCGAGTTTGCCAGTTTCTGGAGCTGCGGAGATGGCGCTTTCGACAGCGC
TTTGCGAATCCGTTCAATCGCTTCTTCGATTTCCTCCGCTGATGCACCGCTTTCTTTCAGGGCACGAAGC
AGAGTTTCGGCAAAACGGCGAGCAGCTTTCTCCAGACGTTCGCTATCGCCTTGCTGTTGCGCTAACGCGG
CCTCAGCGATTTCTTCCGCCAAGCGTTTCAGGGTTTCCGGCGTAATTTTGCCCTGTTTCTCGAATTCGGA
CAGGGCTTCACTCAAGGCACGTTCTGCTTCGCGCTTCAGTTTCTCTTTGTCCTCATCACCCATATGTATA
TCTCCTTCTTAAAGTTAAACAAAATTATTTCTAGAGGGGAATTGTTATCCGCTCACAATTCCCCTATAGT
GAGTCGTATTAATTTCGCGGGATCGAGATCTCGATCCTCTACGCCGGACGCATCGTGGCCGGCATCACCG
GCGCCACAGGTGCGGTTGCTGGCGCCTATATCGCCGACATCACCGATGGGGAAGATCGGGCTCGCCACTT
CGGGCTCATGAGCGCTTGTTTCGGCGTGGGTATGGTGGCAGGCCCCGTGGCCGGGGGACTGTTGGGCGCC
ATCTCCTTGCATGCACCATTCCTTGCGGCGGCGGTGCTCAACGGCCTCAACCTACTACTGGGCTGCTTCC
TAATGCAGGAGTCGCATAAGGGAGAGCGTCGAGATCCCGGACACCATCGAATGGCGCAAAACCTTTCGCG
GTATGGCATGATAGCGCCCGGAAGAGAGTCAATTCAGGGTGGTGAATGTGAAACCAGTAACGTTATACGA
TGTCGCAGAGTATGCCGGTGTCTCTTATCAGACCGTTTCCCGCGTGGTGAACCAGGCCAGCCACGTTTCT
GCGAAAACGCGGGAAAAAGTGGAAGCGGCGATGGCGGAGCTGAATTACATTCCCAACCGCGTGGCACAAC
AACTGGCGGGCAAACAGTCGTTGCTGATTGGCGTTGCCACCTCCAGTCTGGCCCTGCACGCGCCGTCGCA
AATTGTCGCGGCGATTAAATCTCGCGCCGATCAACTGGGTGCCAGCGTGGTGGTGTCGATGGTAGAACGA
AGCGGCGTCGAAGCCTGTAAAGCGGCGGTGCACAATCTTCTCGCGCAACGCGTCAGTGGGCTGATCATTA
ACTATCCGCTGGATGACCAGGATGCCATTGCTGTGGAAGCTGCCTGCACTAATGTTCCGGCGTTATTTCT
TGATGTCTCTGACCAGACACCCATCAACAGTATTATTTTCTCCCATGAAGACGGTACGCGACTGGGCGTG
GAGCATCTGGTCGCATTGGGTCACCAGCAAATCGCGCTGTTAGCGGGCCCATTAAGTTCTGTCTCGGCGC
GTCTGCGTCTGGCTGGCTGGCATAAATATCTCACTCGCAATCAAATTCAGCCGATAGCGGAACGGGAAGG
CGACTGGAGTGCCATGTCCGGTTTTCAACAAACCATGCAAATGCTGAATGAGGGCATCGTTCCCACTGCG
ATGCTGGTTGCCAACGATCAGATGGCGCTGGGCGCAATGCGCGCCATTACCGAGTCCGGGCTGCGCGTTG
GTGCGGATATCTCGGTAGTGGGATACGACGATACCGAAGACAGCTCATGTTATATCCCGCCGTTAACCAC
CATCAAACAGGATTTTCGCCTGCTGGGGCAAACCAGCGTGGACCGCTTGCTGCAACTCTCTCAGGGCCAG
GCGGTGAAGGGCAATCAGCTGTTGCCCGTCTCACTGGTGAAAAGAAAAACCACCCTGGCGCCCAATACGC
AAACCGCCTCTCCCCGCGCGTTGGCCGATTCATTAATGCAGCTGGCACGACAGGTTTCCCGACTGGAAAG
CGGGCAGTGAGCGCAACGCAATTAATGTAAGTTAGCTCACTCATTAGGCACCGGGATCTCGACCGATGCC
CTTGAGAGCCTTCAACCCAGTCAGCTCCTTCCGGTGGGCGCGGGGCATGACTATCGTCGCCGCACTTATG
ACTGTCTTCTTTATCATGCAACTCGTAGGACAGGTGCCGGCAGCGCTCTGGGTCATTTTCGGCGAGGACC
GCTTTCGCTGGAGCGCGACGATGATCGGCCTGTCGCTTGCGGTATTCGGAATCTTGCACGCCCTCGCTCA
AGCCTTCGTCACTGGTCCCGCCACCAAACGTTTCGGCGAGAAGCAGGCCATTATCGCCGGCATGGCGGCC
CCACGGGTGCGCATGATCGTGCTCCTGTCGTTGAGGACCCGGCTAGGCTGGCGGGGTTGCCTTACTGGTT
AGCAGAATGAATCACCGATACGCGAGCGAACGTGAAGCGACTGCTGCTGCAAAACGTCTGCGACCTGAGC
AACAACATGAATGGTCTTCGGTTTCCGTGTTTCGTAAAGTCTGGAAACGCGGAAGTCAGCGCCCTGCACC
ATTATGTTCCGGATCTGCATCGCAGGATGCTGCTGGCTACCCTGTGGAACACCTACATCTGTATTAACGA
AGCGCTGGCATTGACCCTGAGTGATTTTTCTCTGGTCCCGCCGCATCCATACCGCCAGTTGTTTACCCTC
ACAACGTTCCAGTAACCGGGCATGTTCATCATCAGTAACCCGTATCGTGAGCATCCTCTCTCGTTTCATC
GGTATCATTACCCCCATGAACAGAAATCCCCCTTACACGGAGGCATCAGTGACCAAACAGGAAAAAACCG
CCCTTAACATGGCCCGCTTTATCAGAAGCCAGACATTAACGCTTCTGGAGAAACTCAACGAGCTGGACGC
GGATGAACAGGCAGACATCTGTGAATCGCTTCACGACCACGCTGATGAGCTTTACCGCAGCTGCCTCGCG
CGTTTCGGTGATGACGGTGAAAACCTCTGACACATGCAGCTCCCGGAGACGGTCACAGCTTGTCTGTAAG
CGGATGCCGGGAGCAGACAAGCCCGTCAGGGCGCGTCAGCGGGTGTTGGCGGGTGTCGGGGCGCAGCCAT
GACCCAGTCACGTAGCGATAGCGGAGTGTATACTGGCTTAACTATGCGGCATCAGAGCAGATTGTACTGA
GAGTGCACCATTGCGGTGTGAAATACCGCACAGATGCGTAAGGAGAAAATACCGCATCAGGCGCTCTTCC
GCTTCCTCGCTCACTGACTCGCTGCGCTCGGTCGTTCGGCTGCGGCGAGCGGTATCAGCTCACTCAAAGG
CGGTAATACGGTTATCCACAGAATCAGGGGATAACGCAGGAAAGAACATGTGAGCAAAAGGCCAGCAAAA
GGCCAGGAACCGTAAAAAGGCCGCGTTGCTGGCGTTTTTCCATAGGCTCCGCCCCCCTGACGAGCATCAC
AAAAATCGACGCTCAAGTCAGAGGTGGCGAAACCCGACAGGACTATAAAGATACCAGGCGTTTCCCCCTG
GAAGCTCCCTCGTGCGCTCTCCTGTTCCGACCCTGCCGCTTACCGGATACCTGTCCGCCTTTCTCCCTTC
GGGAAGCGTGGCGCTTTCTCATAGCTCACGCTGTAGGTATCTCAGTTCGGTGTAGGTCGTTCGCTCCAAG
CTGGGCTGTGTGCACGAACCCCCCGTTCAGCCCGACCGCTGCGCCTTATCCGGTAACTATCGTCTTGAGT
CCAACCCGGTAAGACACGACTTATCGCCACTGGCAGCAGCCACTGGTAACAGGATTAGCAGAGCGAGGTA
TGTAGGCGGTGCTACAGAGTTCTTGAAGTGGTGGCCTAACTACGGCTACACTAGAAGGACAGTATTTGGT
ATCTGCGCTCTGCTGAAGCCAGTTACCTTCGGAAAAAGAGTTGGTAGCTCTTGATCCGGCAAACAAACCA
CCGCTGGTAGCGGTGGTTTTTTTGTTTGCAAGCAGCAGATTACGCGCAGAAAAAAAGGATCTCAAGAAGA
TCCTTTGATCTTTTCTACGGGGTCTGACGCTCAGTGGAACGAAAACTCACGTTAAGGGATTTTGGTCATG
AGATTATCAAAAAGGATCTTCACCTAGATCCTTTTAAATTAAAAATGAAGTTTTAAATCAATCTAAAGTA
TATATGAGTAAACTTGGTCTGACAGTTACCAATGCTTAATCAGTGAGGCACCTATCTCAGCGATCTGTCT
ATTTCGTTCATCCATAGTTGCCTGACTCCCCGTCGTGTAGATAACTACGATACGGGAGGGCTTACCATCT
GGCCCCAGTGCTGCAATGATACCGCGAGACCCACGCTCACCGGCTCCAGATTTATCAGCAATAAACCAGC
CAGCCGGAAGGGCCGAGCGCAGAAGTGGTCCTGCAACTTTATCCGCCTCCATCCAGTCTATTAATTGTTG
CCGGGAAGCTAGAGTAAGTAGTTCGCCAGTTAATAGTTTGCGCAACGTTGTTGCCATTGCTGCAGGCATC
GTGGTGTCACGCTCGTCGTTTGGTATGGCTTCATTCAGCTCCGGTTCCCAACGATCAAGGCGAGTTACAT
GATCCCCCATGTTGTGCAAAAAAGCGGTTAGCTCCTTCGGTCCTCCGATCGTTGTCAGAAGTAAGTTGGC
CGCAGTGTTATCACTCATGGTTATGGCAGCACTGCATAATTCTCTTACTGTCATGCCATCCGTAAGATGC
TTTTCTGTGACTGGTGAGTACTCAACCAAGTCATTCTGAGAATAGTGTATGCGGCGACCGAGTTGCTCTT
GCCCGGCGTCAATACGGGATAATACCGCGCCACATAGCAGAACTTTAAAAGTGCTCATCATTGGAAAACG
TTCTTCGGGGCGAAAACTCTCAAGGATCTTACCGCTGTTGAGATCCAGTTCGATGTAACCCACTCGTGCA
CCCAACTGATCTTCAGCATCTTTTACTTTCACCAGCGTTTCTGGGTGAGCAAAAACAGGAAGGCAAAATG
CCGCAAAAAAGGGAATAAGGGCGACACGGAAATGTTGAATACTCATACTCTTCCTTTTTCAATATTATTG
AAGCATTTATCAGGGTTATTGTCTCATGAGCGGATACATATTTGAATGTATTTAGAAAAATAAACAAATA
GGGGTTCCGCGCACATTTCCCCGAAAAGTGCCACCTAAATTGTAAGCGTTAATATTTTGTTAAAATTCGC
GTTAAATTTTTGTTAAATCAGCTCATTTTTTAACCAATAGGCCGAAATCGGCAAAATCCCTTATAAATCA
AAAGAATAGACCGAGATAGGGT
[37 nt withheld, positions 5413-5449]
AAAGAACGTGGACTCCAACGTCAAAGG
[49 nt withheld, positions 5477-5525]
T
[91 nt withheld, positions 5527-5617]
G
[124 nt withheld, positions 5619-5742]
CCCATTCGCCA
