>Addgene plasmid #201830 | H7_fold-K _Mussoc | depositor partial sequence | sequence record 391849 | insert sequence
CATATGGGTGATGAGGACAAAGAGAAACTGAAGCGCGAAGCAGAACGTGCCTTGAGTGAAGCCCTGTCCG
AATTCGAGAAACAGGGCAAAATTACGCCGGAAACCCTGAAACGCTTGGCGGAAGAAATCGCTGAGGCCGC
GTTAGCGCAACAGCAAGGCGATAGCGAACGTCTGGAGAAAGCTGCTCGCCGTTTTGCCGAAACTCTGCTT
CGTGCCCTGAAAGAAAGCGGTGCATCAGCGGAGGAAATCGAAGAAGCGATTGAACGGATTCGCAAAGCGC
TGTCGAAAGCGCCATCTCCGCAGCTCCAGAAACTGGCAAACTCGCCTCAGTGGCAAACCGCCTTACAGGA
AGCGATCAAGAAAGCACGCCAGGAAAAGAAGGAGAAAGGGAGCCTCGAG
